Addgene plasmid #155203: 3xHA-TurboID pRetrox
Purpose: For doxycycline-inducible expression of 3xHA-TurboID on N-terminus of bait protein
Depositing lab: Kyle Roux. Depositing organization: Sanford Research. Publication: Comparative Application of BioID and TurboID for Protein-Proximity Biotinylation. May DG, Scott KL, Campos AR, Roux KJ. Cells. 2020 Apr 25;9(5). pii: cells9051070. doi: 10.3390/cells9051070. PubMed 32344865.
Backbone
  Vector backbone: pRetroX-Tight-Puro
  Backbone manufacturer: Clontech
  Backbone size w/o insert (bp): 6541
  Total vector size (bp): 7603
  Vector type: Mammalian Expression, Retroviral
  Selectable markers: Puromycin
Growth in bacteria
  Bacterial resistance: Ampicillin, 100 μg/mL
  Growth temperature: 37°C
  Growth strain: NEB Stable
  Copy number: Unknown
Gene/Insert
  Gene/Insert name: 3xHA-TurboID (alt name: TurboID)
  Species: Synthetic
  Insert size (bp): 1062
  Promoter: tight TRE promotor
  Tag / fusion protein: 3xHA (N terminal on insert)
  Cloning method: Restriction Enzyme; 5′ cloning site NaeI (not destroyed); 3′ cloning site EcoRI (not destroyed)
  Sequencing primers: 5′ GAGAAGCTGGATAACTTC; 3′ CAGAGGCCACTTGTGTAGCGCCA
Resource information
  A portion of this plasmid was derived from a plasmid made by: Addgene plasmid 107171
Terms and licenses: Academic/Nonprofit Terms; Industry Terms: Not Available to Industry
How to cite: 3xHA-TurboID pRetrox was a gift from Kyle Roux (Addgene plasmid # 155203 ; http://n2t.net/addgene:155203 ; RRID:Addgene_155203)
