[The description below was written by a language model from this plasmid's Addgene catalogue record and pLannotate feature annotations shown in this document.]
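Description:
3xHA-TurboID pRetrox is a 7.6 kb self-inactivating gammaretroviral vector built on the pRetroX-Tight-Puro backbone for doxycycline-inducible expression of TurboID fusion proteins in mammalian cells. It is propagated in E. coli through a high-copy ColE1/pUC-type origin with ampicillin selection (AmpR). The viral genome is transcribed in packaging cells from a hybrid 5′ end in which the CMV enhancer and promoter replace U3 of a truncated 5′ LTR. This is followed by a Ψ packaging signal extending into a truncated, start-codon-less gag segment that supports encapsidation. The 3′ LTR carries a U3 deletion, so after reverse transcription and integration the LTRs are transcriptionally inactive and expression depends on the internal promoters.

The payload is a roughly 1.06 kb synthetic cassette encoding TurboID, an engineered E. coli biotin ligase with high catalytic efficiency, carrying an N-terminal 3xHA epitope tag. The feature table annotates only the TurboID coding region; the HA repeats presumably lie in the unannotated stretch just upstream. The cassette sits under the tight TRE promoter (seven tet operators plus a minimal CMV promoter), which requires a Tet transactivator. The plasmid does not encode one, so it must be supplied separately in the target cells. Downstream, a mouse PGK promoter drives puromycin N-acetyltransferase for selection of transduced cells.

According to the record, the construct places 3xHA-TurboID on the N-terminus of a bait protein, whose coding sequence would be cloned in frame after TurboID. The resulting stable, inducible cell lines are used for proximity-dependent biotinylation to map proteins near the bait, with the HA tag allowing detection of the fusion.
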