Features (pLannotate 1.2.2; 18 found; start..end, strand, type, name):
     38..454     +  CDS            gag (truncated): truncated Moloney murine leukemia virus (MMLV) gag gene lacking the start codon
    490..804     +  promoter       tight TRE promoter: Tet-responsive promoter PTight, consisting of seven tet operator sequences followed by the minimal CMV promoter
    920..1876    +  CDS            TurboID: mutant of the E. coli biotin ligase BioID engineered for improved catalytic efficiency (Branon et al., 2018)
   1896..2395    +  promoter       PGK promoter: mouse phosphoglycerate kinase 1 promoter
   2416..3015    +  CDS            PuroR: puromycin N-acetyltransferase; pac from Streptomyces alboniger; confers resistance to puromycin
   3082..3154    +  CDS            env (fragment): murine leukemia virus gPr80 envelope polyprotein precursor; env; proteolytically cleaved into gp70SU and p15TM subunits
   3196..3621    +  LTR            3' LTR (ΔU3): self-inactivating 3' long terminal repeat (LTR) from Moloney murine leukemia virus
   3690..3730    +  CDS            rop (fragment): Rop protein, which maintains plasmids at low copy number; rop
   3832..3870    +  misc_feature   bom (fragment): basis of mobility region from pBR322
   3887..4216    +  promoter       SV40 promoter: SV40 enhancer and early promoter
   4222..4323    +  misc_feature   bom (fragment): basis of mobility region from pBR322
   4509..5097    -  rep_origin     ori: high-copy-number ColE1/pMB1/pBR322/pUC origin of replication
   5268..6128    -  CDS            AmpR: β-lactamase; bla; confers resistance to ampicillin, carbenicillin, and related antibiotics
   6129..6233    -  promoter       AmpR promoter: bla
   6419..6798    +  enhancer       CMV enhancer: human cytomegalovirus immediate early enhancer
   6799..7002    +  promoter       CMV promoter: human cytomegalovirus (CMV) immediate early promoter
   7003..7178    +  LTR            5' LTR (truncated): truncated long terminal repeat from Moloney murine sarcoma virus
   7300..7574    +  misc_feature   MESV Ψ (fragment): packaging signal of murine embryonic stem cell virus
>Addgene plasmid #155203 | 3xHA-TurboID pRetrox | addgene full sequence | sequence record 308667 | Addgene NGS Result
CTGTCTGACTGTGTTTCTGTATTTGTCTGAAAATTAGGGCCAGACTGTTACCACTCCCTTAAGTTTGACC
TTAGGTCACTGGAAAGATGTCGAGCGGATCGCTCACAACCAGTCGGTAGATGTCAAGAAGAGACGTTGGG
TTACCTTCTGCTCTGCAGAATGGCCAACCTTTAACGTCGGATGGCCGCGAGACGGCACCTTTAACCGAGA
CCTCATCACCCAGGTTAAGATCAAGGTCTTTTCACCTGGCCCGCATGGACACCCAGACCAGGTCCCCTAC
ATCGTGACCTGGGAAGCCTTGGCTTTTGACCCCCCTCCCTGGGTCAAGCCCTTTGTACACCCTAAGCCTC
CGCCTCCTCTTCCTCCATCCGCCCCGTCTCTCCCCCTTGAACCTCCTCGTTCGACCCCGCCTCGATCCTC
CCTTTATCCAGCCCTCACTCCTTCTCTAGGCGCCGGAATTGAAGATCTGAGGCCCTTTCGTCTTCACTCG
AGTTTACTCCCTATCAGTGATAGAGAACGTATGTCGAGTTTACTCCCTATCAGTGATAGAGAACGATGTC
GAGTTTACTCCCTATCAGTGATAGAGAACGTATGTCGAGTTTACTCCCTATCAGTGATAGAGAACGTATG
TCGAGTTTACTCCCTATCAGTGATAGAGAACGTATGTCGAGTTTATCCCTATCAGTGATAGAGAACGTAT
GTCGAGTTTACTCCCTATCAGTGATAGAGAACGTATGTCGAGGTAGGCGTGTACGGTGGGAGGCCTATAT
AAGCAGAGCTCGTTTAGTGAACCGTCAGATCGCCTGGAGAAGGATCCGCCACCATGTACCCGTATGATGT
TCCGGATTACGCTGGCTATCCCTACGACGTGCCCGACTATGCCGGGTACCCCTATGACGTCCCAGACTAC
GCAGCTAGCAAAGACAATACTGTGCCTCTGAAGCTGATCGCTCTCCTGGCTAATGGCGAGTTCCATAGTG
GCGAACAGCTGGGAGAAACCCTGGGCATGTCCAGGGCCGCTATCAACAAGCACATTCAGACTCTGCGCGA
CTGGGGCGTGGACGTGTTCACCGTGCCCGGAAAGGGCTACTCTCTGCCCGAGCCTATCCCGCTGCTGAAC
GCTAAACAGATTCTGGGACAGCTGGACGGCGGGAGCGTGGCAGTCCTGCCTGTGGTCGACTCCACCAATC
AGTACCTGCTGGATCGAATCGGCGAGCTGAAGAGTGGGGATGCTTGCATTGCAGAATATCAGCAGGCAGG
GAGAGGAAGCAGAGGGAGGAAATGGTTCTCTCCTTTTGGAGCTAACCTGTACCTGAGTATGTTTTGGCGC
CTGAAGCGGGGACCAGCAGCAATCGGCCTGGGCCCGGTCATCGGAATTGTCATGGCAGAAGCGCTGCGAA
AGCTGGGAGCAGACAAGGTGCGAGTCAAATGGCCCAATGACCTGTATCTGCAGGATAGAAAGCTGGCAGG
CATCCTGGTGGAGCTGGCCGGAATAACAGGCGATGCTGCACAGATCGTCATTGGCGCCGGGATTAACGTG
GCTATGAGGCGCGTGGAGGAAAGCGTGGTCAATCAGGGCTGGATCACACTGCAGGAAGCAGGGATTAACC
TGGACAGGAATACTCTGGCCGCTACGCTGATCCGAGAGCTGCGGGCAGCCCTGGAACTGTTCGAGCAGGA
AGGCCTGGCTCCATATCTGCCACGGTGGGAGAAGCTGGATAACTTCATCAATAGACCCGTGAAGCTGATC
ATTGGGGACAAAGAGATTTTCGGGATTAGCCGGGGGATTGATAAACAGGGAGCCCTGCTGCTGGAACAGG
ACGGAGTTATCAAACCCTGGATGGGCGGAGAAATCAGTCTGCGGTCTGCCGAAAAGGCCGGCTAGGAATT
CTACCGGGTAGGGGAGGCGCTTTTCCCAAGGCAGTCTGGAGCATGCGCTTTAGCAGCCCCGCTGGGCACT
TGGCGCTACACAAGTGGCCTCTGGCCTCGCACACATTCCACATCCACCGGTAGGCGCCAACCGGCTCCGT
TCTTTGGTGGCCCCTTCGCGCCACCTTCTACTCCTCCCCTAGTCAGGAAGTTCCCCCCCGCCCCGCAGCT
CGCGTCGTGCAGGACGTGACAAATGGAAGTAGCACGTCTCACTAGTCTCGTGCAGATGGACAGCACCGCT
GAGCAATGGAAGCGGGTAGGCCTTTGGGGCAGCGGCCAATAGCAGCTTTGCTCCTTCGCTTTCTGGGCTC
AGAGGCTGGGAAGGGGTGGGTCCGGGGGCGGGCTCAGGGGCGGGCTCAGGGGCGGGGCGGGCGCCCGAAG
GTCCTCCGGAGGCCCGGCATTCTGCACGCTTCAAAAGCGCACGTCTGCCGCGCTGTTCTCCTCTTCCTCA
TCTCCGGGCCTTTCGACCTGCAGCCCAAGCTTACCATGACCGAGTACAAGCCCACGGTGCGCCTCGCCAC
CCGCGACGACGTCCCCAGGGCCGTACGCACCCTCGCCGCCGCGTTCGCCGACTACCCCGCCACGCGCCAC
ACCGTCGATCCGGACCGCCACATCGAGCGGGTCACCGAGCTGCAAGAACTCTTCCTCACGCGCGTCGGGC
TCGACATCGGCAAGGTGTGGGTCGCGGACGACGGCGCCGCGGTGGCGGTCTGGACCACGCCGGAGAGCGT
CGAAGCGGGGGCGGTGTTCGCCGAGATCGGCCCGCGCATGGCCGAGTTGAGCGGTTCCCGGCTGGCCGCG
CAGCAACAGATGGAAGGCCTCCTGGCGCCGCACCGGCCCAAGGAGCCCGCGTGGTTCCTGGCCACCGTCG
GCGTCTCGCCCGACCACCAGGGCAAGGGTCTGGGCAGCGCCGTCGTGCTCCCCGGAGTGGAGGCGGCCGA
GCGCGCCGGGGTGCCCGCCTTCCTGGAGACCTCCGCGCCCCGCAACCTCCCCTTCTACGAGCGGCTCGGC
TTCACCGTCACCGCCGACGTCGAGGTGCCCGAAGGACCGCGCACCTGGTGCATGACCCGCAAGCCCGGTG
CCTGACGCCCGCCCCACGACCCGCAGCGCCCGACCGAAAGGAGCGCACGACCCCATGCATCGGCGTCTCG
AGATATCAGTGGTCCAGGCTCTAGTTTTGACTCAACAATATCACCAGCTGAAGCCTATAGAGTACGAGCC
ATAGATAAAATAAAAGATTTTATTTAGTCTCCAGAAAAAGGGGGGAATGAAAGACCCCACCTGTAGGTTT
GGCAAGCTAGCTTAAGTAACGCCATTTTGCAAGGCATGGAAAAATACATAACTGAGAATAGAGAAGTTCA
GATCAAGGTCAGGAACAGATGGAACAGGGTCGACCCTAGAGAACCATCAGATGTTTCCAGGGTGCCCCAA
GGACCTGAAATGACCCTGTGCCTTATTTGAACTAACCAATCAGTTCGCTTCTCGCTTCTGTTCGCGCGCT
TCTGCTCCCCGAGCTCAATAAAAGAGCCCACAACCCCTCACTCGGGGCGCCAGTCCTCCGATTGACTGAG
TCGCCCGGGTACCCGTGTATCCAATAAACCCTCTTGCAGTTGCATCCGACTTGTGGTCTCGCTGTTCCTT
GGGAGGGTCTCCTCTGAGTGATTGACTACCCGTCAGCGGGGGTCTTTCATTTGGGGGCTCGTCCGGGATC
GGGAGACCCCTGCCCAGGGACCACCGACCCACCACCGGGAGGTAAGCTGGCTGCCTCGCGCGTTTCGGTG
ATGACGGTGAAAACCTCTGACACATGCAGCTCCCGGAGACGGTCACAGCTTGTCTGTAAGCGGATGCCGG
GAGCAGACAAGCCCGTCAGGGCGCGTCAGCGGGTGTTGGCGGGTGTCGGGGCGCAGCCATGACCCAGTCA
CGTAGCGATAGCGGAGTGTAGATCCGGCTGTGGAATGTGTGTCAGTTAGGGTGTGGAAAGTCCCCAGGCT
CCCCAGCAGGCAGAAGTATGCAAAGCATGCATCTCAATTAGTCAGCAACCAGGTGTGGAAAGTCCCCAGG
CTCCCCAGCAGGCAGAAGTATGCAAAGCATGCATCTCAATTAGTCAGCAACCATAGTCCCGCCCCTAACT
CCGCCCATCCCGCCCCTAACTCCGCCCAGTTCCGCCCATTCTCCGCCCCATGGCTGACTAATTTTTTTTA
TTTATGCAGAGGCCGAGGCCGCCTCGGCCTCTGAGCTATTCCAGAAGTAGTGAGGAGGCTTTTTTGGAGG
CCTAGGCTTTTGCAAAAAGCTTACTGGCTTAACTATGCGGCATCAGAGCAGATTGTACTGAGAGTGCACC
ATATGCGGTGTGAAATACCGCACAGATGCGTAAGGAGAAAATACCGCATCAGGCGCTCTTCCGCTTCCTC
GCTCACTGACTCGCTGCGCTCGGTCGTTCGGCTGCGGCGAGCGGTATCAGCTCACTCAAAGGCGGTAATA
CGGTTATCCACAGAATCAGGGGATAACGCAGGAAAGAACATGTGAGCAAAAGGCCAGCAAAAGGCCAGGA
ACCGTAAAAAGGCCGCGTTGCTGGCGTTTTTCCATAGGCTCCGCCCCCCTGACGAGCATCACAAAAATCG
ACGCTCAAGTCAGAGGTGGCGAAACCCGACAGGACTATAAAGATACCAGGCGTTTCCCCCTGGAAGCTCC
CTCGTGCGCTCTCCTGTTCCGACCCTGCCGCTTACCGGATACCTGTCCGCCTTTCTCCCTTCGGGAAGCG
TGGCGCTTTCTCATAGCTCACGCTGTAGGTATCTCAGTTCGGTGTAGGTCGTTCGCTCCAAGCTGGGCTG
TGTGCACGAACCCCCCGTTCAGCCCGACCGCTGCGCCTTATCCGGTAACTATCGTCTTGAGTCCAACCCG
GTAAGACACGACTTATCGCCACTGGCAGCAGCCACTGGTAACAGGATTAGCAGAGCGAGGTATGTAGGCG
GTGCTACAGAGTTCTTGAAGTGGTGGCCTAACTACGGCTACACTAGAAGGACAGTATTTGGTATCTGCGC
TCTGCTGAAGCCAGTTACCTTCGGAAAAAGAGTTGGTAGCTCTTGATCCGGCAAACAAACCACCGCTGGT
AGCGGTGGTTTTTTTGTTTGCAAGCAGCAGATTACGCGCAGAAAAAAAGGATCTCAAGAAGATCCTTTGA
TCTTTTCTACGGGGTCTGACGCTCAGTGGAACGAAAACTCACGTTAAGGGATTTTGGTCATGAGATTATC
AAAAAGGATCTTCACCTAGATCCTTTTAAATTAAAAATGAAGTTTTAAATCAATCTAAAGTATATATGAG
TAAACTTGGTCTGACAGTTACCAATGCTTAATCAGTGAGGCACCTATCTCAGCGATCTGTCTATTTCGTT
CATCCATAGTTGCCTGACTCCCCGTCGTGTAGATAACTACGATACGGGAGGGCTTACCATCTGGCCCCAG
TGCTGCAATGATACCGCGAGACCCACGCTCACCGGCTCCAGATTTATCAGCAATAAACCAGCCAGCCGGA
AGGGCCGAGCGCAGAAGTGGTCCTGCAACTTTATCCGCCTCCATCCAGTCTATTAATTGTTGCCGGGAAG
CTAGAGTAAGTAGTTCGCCAGTTAATAGTTTGCGCAACGTTGTTGCCATTGCTGCAGGCATCGTGGTGTC
ACGCTCGTCGTTTGGTATGGCTTCATTCAGCTCCGGTTCCCAACGATCAAGGCGAGTTACATGATCCCCC
ATGTTGTGCAAAAAAGCGGTTAGCTCCTTCGGTCCTCCGATCGTTGTCAGAAGTAAGTTGGCCGCAGTGT
TATCACTCATGGTTATGGCAGCACTGCATAATTCTCTTACTGTCATGCCATCCGTAAGATGCTTTTCTGT
GACTGGTGAGTACTCAACCAAGTCATTCTGAGAATAGTGTATGCGGCGACCGAGTTGCTCTTGCCCGGCG
TCAACACGGGATAATACCGCGCCACATAGCAGAACTTTAAAAGTGCTCATCATTGGAAAACGTTCTTCGG
GGCGAAAACTCTCAAGGATCTTACCGCTGTTGAGATCCAGTTCGATGTAACCCACTCGTGCACCCAACTG
ATCTTCAGCATCTTTTACTTTCACCAGCGTTTCTGGGTGAGCAAAAACAGGAAGGCAAAATGCCGCAAAA
AAGGGAATAAGGGCGACACGGAAATGTTGAATACTCATACTCTTCCTTTTTCAATATTATTGAAGCATTT
ATCAGGGTTATTGTCTCATGAGCGGATACATATTTGAATGTATTTAGAAAAATAAACAAATAGGGGTTCC
GCGCACATTTCCCCGAAAAGTGCCACCTGACGTCTAAGAAACCATTATTATCATGACATTAACCTATAAA
AATAGGCGTATCACGAGGCCCTTTCGTCTTCAAGAATTAGCTTGGCCATTGCATACGTTGTATCCATATC
ATAATATGTACATTTATATTGGCTCATGTCCAACATTACCGCCATGTTGACATTGATTATTGACTAGTTA
TTAATAGTAATCAATTACGGGGTCATTAGTTCATAGCCCATATATGGAGTTCCGCGTTACATAACTTACG
GTAAATGGCCCGCCTGGCTGACCGCCCAACGACCCCCGCCCATTGACGTCAATAATGACGTATGTTCCCA
TAGTAACGCCAATAGGGACTTTCCATTGACGTCAATGGGTGGAGTATTTACGGTAAACTGCCCACTTGGC
AGTACATCAAGTGTATCATATGCCAAGTACGCCCCCTATTGACGTCAATGACGGTAAATGGCCCGCCTGG
CATTATGCCCAGTACATGACCTTATGGGACTTTCCTACTTGGCAGTACATCTACGTATTAGTCATCGCTA
TTACCATGGTGATGCGGTTTTGGCAGTACATCAATGGGCGTGGATAGCGGTTTGACTCACGGGGATTTCC
AAGTCTCCACCCCATTGACGTCAATGGGAGTTTGTTTTGGCACCAAAATCAACGGGACTTTCCAAAATGT
CGTAACAACTCCGCCCCATTGACGCAAATGGGCGGTAGGCGTGTACGGTGGGAGGTCTATATAAGCAGAG
CTCAATAAAAGAGCCCACAACCCCTCACTCGGCGCGCCAGTCTTCCGATAGACTGCGTCGCCCGGGTACC
CGTATTCCCAATAAAGCCTCTTGCTGTTTGCATCCGAATCGTGGTCTCGCTGTTCCTTGGGAGGGTCTCC
TCTGAGTGATTGACTACCCACGACGGGGGTCTTTCATTTGGGGGCTCGTCCGGGATTTGGAGACCCCTGC
CCAGGGACCACCGACCCACCACCGGGAGGTAAGCTGGCCAGCAACTTATCTGTGTCTGTCCGATTGTCTA
GTGTCTATGTTTGATGTTATGCGCCTGCGTCTGTACTAGTTAGCTAACTAGCTCTGTATCTGGCGGACCC
GTGGTGGAACTGACGAGTTCTGAACACCCGGCCGCAACCCTGGGAGACGTCCCAGGGACTTTGGGGGCCG
TTTTTGTGGCCCGACCTGAGGAAGGGAGTCGATGTGGAATCCGACCCCGTCAGGATATGTGGTTCTGGTA
GGAGACGAGAACCTAAAACAGTTCCCGCCTCCGTCTGAATTTTTGCTTTCGGTTTGGAACCGAAGCCGCG
CGTCTTGTCTGCTGCAGCGCTGCAGCATCGTTCTGTGTTGTCT
